>Addgene plasmid #11131 | PSUPER-1660(hPot1) | addgene partial sequence | sequence record 18139 | 11131 with M13R
CCCTCACTAAAGGGAACAAAAGCTGGTACCGGGCCCCCCCTCGAGGTCGACGGTATCGATAAGCTTTTCC
AAAAAGTACTAGAAGCCTATCTCATCTCTTGAATGAGATAGGCTTCTAGTACGGGGATCTGTGGTCTCAT
ACAGAACTTATAAGATTCCCAAATCCAAAGACATTTCACGTTTATGGTGATTTCCCAGAACACATAGCGA
CATGCAAATATTGCAGGGCGCCACTCCCCTGTCCCTCACAGCCATCTTCCTGCCAGGGCGCACGCGCGCT
GGGTGTTCCCGCCTAGTGACACTGGGCCCGCGATTCCTTGGAGCGGGTTGATGACGTCAGCGTTCGAATT
CCTGCAGCCCGGGGGATCCACTAGTTCTAGAGCGGCCGCCACCGCGGTGGAGCTCCAATTCGCCCTATAG
TGAGTCGTATTACAATTCACTGGCCGTCGTTTTACAACGTCGTGACTGGGAAAACCCTGGCGTTACCCAA
CTTAATCGCCTTGCAGCACATCCCCCTTTCGCCAGCTGGCGTAATAGCGAAGAGGCCCGCACCGATCGCC
CTTCCCAACAGTTGCGCAGCCTGAATGGCGAATGGG
[124 nt withheld, positions 597-720]
C
[44 nt withheld, positions 722-765]
