[The description below was written by a language model from this plasmid's Addgene catalogue record.]
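Description:
PSUPER-1660(hPot1) is a mammalian RNA interference plasmid built on the pSUPER backbone (about 3.2 kb without insert) and designed to knock down human POT1 (Protection of Telomeres 1), a telomere-associated protein. It is propagated in E. coli under ampicillin selection, and the record lists puromycin as the selectable marker for mammalian cells. The bacterial copy number is recorded as unknown, and no feature table is provided, so the origin of replication and other backbone elements are not itemised.

The payload is a 65 bp insert cloned by restriction enzymes between the BglII and HindIII sites; whether those sites survive cloning is not recorded. An insert of this size in pSUPER is typically an annealed oligonucleotide pair encoding a short hairpin RNA: the target sequence in sense orientation, a short loop, the antisense sequence, and a terminator. The depositor notes a specific 19-nucleotide target within the human POT1 transcript, and the "1660" in the name may refer to the position of that target, though the record does not say so. The promoter is not stated in the record. pSUPER vectors generally drive hairpin transcription from the RNA polymerase III H1 promoter, giving a transcript that is processed in the cell into a functional siRNA.

The associated publication concerns loss of hPot1 function, which leads to telomere instability and a cut-like phenotype. This fits the use of the plasmid to deplete POT1 in human cells and examine the consequences for telomere integrity and chromosome segregation. Puromycin selection allows enrichment of transfected cells.
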