Addgene plasmid #11131: PSUPER-1660(hPot1)
Depositing lab: Christopher Counter. Depositing organization: Duke University. Publication: Loss of hPot1 function leads to telomere instability and a cut-like phenotype. Veldman T, Etheridge KT, Counter CM. Curr Biol. 2004 Dec 29. 14(24):2264-70. 10.1016/j.cub.2004.12.031 PubMed 15620654.
Backbone
  Vector backbone: PSUPER
  Backbone size w/o insert (bp): 3200
  Vector type: Mammalian Expression, RNAi
  Selectable markers: Puromycin
Growth in bacteria
  Bacterial resistance: Ampicillin, 100 μg/mL
  Growth temperature: 37°C
  Growth strain: DH5alpha
  Copy number: Unknown
Gene/Insert
  Gene/Insert name: RNAi against human Protection of Telomeres 1 (alt names: RNAi against hPOT1; protection of telomeres 1)
  Species: H. sapiens (human)
  Insert size (bp): 65
  Mutation: N/A
  GenBank ID: NM_015450
  Entrez Gene: POT1 (a.k.a. CMM10, CRMCC3, GLM9, HPOT1, PFBMFT8, TPDS3)
  Cloning method: Restriction Enzyme; 5′ cloning site Bgl II (unknown if destroyed); 3′ cloning site Hind III (unknown if destroyed)
  Sequencing primers: 5′ N/A; 3′ M13R
Terms and licenses: Academic/Nonprofit Terms; Industry Terms: Not Available to Industry
Depositor comments: Target sequence is: GTACT AGAAG CCTAT CTCA.
How to cite: PSUPER-1660(hPot1) was a gift from Christopher Counter (Addgene plasmid # 11131 ; http://n2t.net/addgene:11131 ; RRID:Addgene_11131)
